>Addgene plasmid #45065 | pRSV-CaMKII(1-290) | depositor full sequence | sequence record 62499 | pRSV-CaMKII(1-290) sequence 5129 bps
TGCCACCATGGCTACCATCACCTGCACCCGATTCACGGAAGAGTACCAGCTCTTCGAGGAACTGGGAAAG
GGAGCCTTCTCCGTGGTGCGCAGGTGTGTGAAGGTGCTGGCTGGCCAGGAGTATGCTGCCAAGATTATCA
ACACCAAGAAGCTCTCAGCCAGAGATCACCAGAAGTTGGAACGCGAGGCCCGCATCTGCCGCTTGTTGAA
GCACCCCAATATCGTCCGACTCCATGACAGCATCTCCGAGGAGGGGCACCACTACCTTATCTTCGATCTG
GTCACTGGTGGGGAGCTGTTCGAAGACATTGTGGCCCGGGAGTATTACAGTGAGGCTGATGCCAGCCACT
GTATCCAGCAGATCCTGGAGGCTGTGCTACACTGTCACCAGATGGGGGTGGTGCATCGCGACCTGAAGCC
TGAGAATCTGTTGCTGGCTTCGAAGCTCAAGGGTGCTGCGGTGAAGCTGGCAGACTTTGGCCTGGCCATA
GAGGTTGAGGGAGAGCAGCAGGCATGGTTTGGGTTCGCAGGGACACCTGGATACCTCTCCCCAGAAGTGC
TGCGGAAGGACCCATACGGGAAGCCTGTGGACCTGTGGGCCTGTGGCGTCATCCTGTATATCTTGCTGGT
TGGGTATCCCCCATTCTGGGATGAGGACCAGCACCGCCTGTACCAGCAGATCAAAGCTGGTGCCTACGAT
TTCCCATCACCAGAATGGGACACCGTCACCCCGGAAGCCAAGGATCTGATCAATAAGATGCTGACCATCA
ACCCGTCCAAACGCATCACGGCCGCTGAGGCTCTCAAGCACCCCTGGATCTCGCACCGCTCCACTGTGGC
CTCCTGCATGCACAGACAGGAGACCGTGGACTGCCTGTAGTAGGATCTTTGTGAAGGAACCTTACTTCTG
TGGTGTGACATAATTGGACAAACTACCTACAGAGATTTAAAGCTCTAAGGTAAATATAAAATTTTTAAGT
GTATAATGTGTTAAACTACTGATTCTAATTGTTTGTGTATTTTAGATTCCAACCTATGGAACTGATGAAT
GGGAGCAGTGGTGGAATGCCTTTAATGAGGAAAACCTGTTTTGCTCAGAAGAAATGCCATCTAGTGATGA
TGAGGCTACTGCTGACTCTCAACATTCTACTCCTCCAAAAAAGAAGAGAAAGGTAGAAGACCCCAAGGAC
TTTCCTTCAGAATTGCTAAGTTTTTTGAGTCATGCTGTGTTTAGTAATAGAACTCTTGCTTGCTTTGCTA
TTTACACCACAAAGGAAAAAGCTGCACTGCTATACAAGAAAATTATGGAAAAATATTCTGTAACCTTTAT
AAGTAGGCATAACAGTTATAATCATAACATACTGTTTTTTCTTACTCCACACAGGCATAGAGTGTCTGCT
ATTAATAACTATGCTCAAAAATTGTGTACCTTTAGCTTTTTAATTTGTAAAGGGGTTAATAAGGAATATT
TGATGTATAGTGCCTTGACTAGAGATCATAATCAGCCATACCACATTTGTAGAGGTTTTACTTGCTTTAA
AAAACCTCCCACACCTCCCCCTGAACCTGAAACATAAAATGAATGCAATTGTTGTTGTTAACTTGTTTAT
TGCAGCTTATAATGGTTACAAATAAAGCAATAGCATCACAAATTTCACAAATAAAGCATTTTTTTCACTG
CATTCTAGTTGTGGTTTGTCCAAACTCATCAATGTATCTTATCATGTCTGGATCCCCAGGAAGCTCCTCT
GTGTCCTCATAAACCCTAACCTCCTCTACTTGAGAGGACATTCCAATCATAGGCTGCCCATCCACCCTCT
GTGTCCTCCTGTTAATTAGGTCACTTAACAAAAAGGAAATTGGGTAGGGGTTTTTCACAGACCGCTTTCT
AAGGGTAATTTTAAAATATCTGGGAAGTCCCTTCCACTGCTGTGTTCCAGAAGTGTTGGTAAACAGCCCA
CAAATGTCAACAGCAGAAACATACAAGCTGTCAGCTTTGCACAAGGGCCCAACACCCTGCTCATCAAGAA
GCACTGTGGTTGCTGTGTTAGTAATGTGCAAAACAGGAGGCACATTTTCCCCACCTGTGTAGGTTCCAAA
ATATCTAGTGTTTTCATTTTTACTTGGATCAGGAACCCAGCACTCCACTGGATAAGCATTATCCTTATCC
AAAACAGCCTTGTGGTCAGTGTTCATCTGCTGACTGTCAACTGTAGCATTTTTTGGGGTTACAGTTTGAG
CAGGATATTTGGTCCTGTAGTTTGCTAACACACCCTGCAGCTCCAAAGGTTCCCCACCAACAGCAAAAAA
ATGAAAATTTGACCCTTGAATGGGTTTTCCAGCACCATTTTCATGAGTTTTTTGTGTCCCTGAATGCAAG
TTTAACATAGCAGTTACCCCAATAACCTCAGTTTTAACAGTAACAGCTTCCCACATCAAAATATTTCCAC
AGGTTAAGTCCTCATTTAAATTAGGCAAAGGAATTCTTGAAGACGAAAGGGCCTCGTGATACGCCTATTT
TTATAGGTTAATGTCATGATAATAATGGTTTCTTAGACGTCAGGTGGCACTTTTCGGGGAAATGTGCGCG
GAACCCCTATTTGTTTATTTTTCTAAATACATTCAAATATGTATCCGCTCATGAGACAATAACCCTGATA
AATGCTTCAATAATATTGAAAAAGGAAGAGTATGAGTATTCAACATTTCCGTGTCGCCCTTATTCCCTTT
TTTGCGGCATTTTGCCTTCCTGTTTTTGCTCACCCAGAAACGCTGGTGAAAGTAAAAGATGCTGAAGATC
AGTTGGGTGCACGAGTGGGTTACATCGAACTGGATCTCAACAGCGGTAAGATCCTTGAGAGTTTTCGCCC
CGAAGAACGTTTTCCAATGATGAGCACTTTTAAAGTTCTGCTATGTGGCGCGGTATTATCCCGTGTTGAC
GCCGGGCAAGAGCAACTCGGTCGCCGCATACACTATTCTCAGAATGACTTGGTTAGATACTCACCAGTCA
CAGAAAAGCATCTTACGGATGGCATGACAGTAAGAGAATTATGCAGTGCTGCCATAACCATGAGTGATAA
CACTGCGGCCAACTTACTTCTGACAACGATCGGAGGACCGAAGGAGCTAACCGCTTTTTTGCACAACATG
GGGGATCATGTAACTCGCCTTGATCGTTGGGAACCGGAGCTGAATGAAGCCATACCAAACGACGAGCGTG
ACACCACGATGCCTGCAGCAATGGCAACAACGTTGCGCAAACTATTAACTGGCGAACTACTTACTCTAGC
TTCCCGGCAACAATTAATAGACTGGATGGAGGCGGATAAAGTTGCAGGACCACTTCTGCGCTCGGCCCTT
CCGGCTGGCTGGTTTATTGCTGATAAATCTGGAGCCGGTGAGCGTGGGTCTCGCGGTATCATTGCAGCAC
TGGGGCCAGATGGTAAGCCCTCCCGTATCGTAGTTATCTACACGACGGGGAGTCAGGCAACTATGGATGA
ACGAAATAGACAGATCGCTGAGATAGGTGCCTCACTGATTAAGCATTGGTAACTGTCAGACCAAGTTTAC
TCATATATACTTTAGATTGATTTAAAACTTCATTTTTAATTTAAAAGGATCTAGGTGAAGATCCTTTTTG
ATAATCTCATGACCAAAATCCCTTAACGTGAGTTTTCGTTCCACTGAGCGTCAGACCCCGTAGAAAAGAT
CAAAGGATCTTCTTGAGATCCTTTTTTTCTGCGCGTAATCTGCTGCTTGCAAACAAAAAAACCACCGCTA
CCAGCGGTGGTTTGTTTGCCGGATCAAGAGCTACCAACTCTTTTTCCGAAGGTAACTGGCTTCAGCAGAG
CGCAGATACCAAATACTGTCCTTCTAGTGTAGCCGTAGTTAGGCCACCACTTCAAGAACTCTGTAGCACC
GCCTACATACCTCGCTCTGCTAATCCTGTTACCAGTGGCTGCTGCCAGTGGCGATAAGTCGTGTCTTACC
GGGTTGGACTCAAGACGATAGTTACCGGATAAGGCGCAGCGGTCGGGCTGAACGGGGGGTTCGTGCACAC
AGCCCAGCTTGGAGCGAACGACCTACACCGAACTGAGATACCTACAGCGTGAGCATTGAGAAAGCGCCAC
GCTTCCCGAAGGGAGAAAGGCGGACAGGTATCCGGTAAGCGGCAGGGTCGGAACAGGAGAGCGCACGAGG
GAGCTTCCAGGGGGAAACGCCTGGTATCTTTATAGTCCTGTCGGGTTTCGCCACCTCTGACTTGAGCGTC
GATTTTTGTGATGCTCGTCAGGGGGGCGGAGCCTATGGAAAAACGCCAGCAACGCGGCCTTTTTACGGTT
CCTGGCCTTTTGCTGGCCTTTTGCTCACATGTTCTTTCCTGCGTTATCCCCTGATTCTGTGGATAACCGT
ATTACCGCCTTTGAGTGAGCTGATACCGCTCGCCGCAGCCGAACGACCGAGCGCAGCGAGTCAGTGAGCG
AGGAAGCGGAAGAGCGCCTGATGCGGTATTTTCTCCTTACGCATCTGTGCGGTATTTCACACCGCATATG
GTGCACTCTCAGTACAATCTGCTCTGATGCCGCATAGTTAAGCCAGTATCTGCTCCCTGCTTGTGTGTTG
GAGGTCGCTGAGTAGTGCGCGAGCAAAATTTAAGCTACAACAAGGCAAGGCTTGACCGACAATTGCATGA
AGAATCTGCTTAGGGTTAGGCGTTTTGCGCTGCTTCGCGATGTACGGGCCAGATATACGCGTATCTGAGG
GGACTAGGGTGTGTTTAGGCGAAAAGCGGGGCTTCGGTTGTACGCGGTTAGGAGTCCCCTCAGGATATAG
TAGTTTCGCTTTTGCATAGGGAGGGGGAAATGTAGTCTTATGCAATACACTTGTAGTCTTGCAACATGGT
AACGATGAGTTAGCAACATGCCTTACAAGGAGAGAAAAAGCACCGTGCATGCCGATTGGTGGAAGTAAGG
TGGTACGATCGTGCCTTATTAGGAAGGCAACAGACAGGTCTGACATGGATTGGACGAACCACTGAATTCC
GCATTGCAGAGATAATTGTATTTAAGTGCCTAGCTCGATACAATAAACGCCATTTGACCATTCACCACAT
TGGTGTGCACCTCCAAGCT
Features (pLannotate 1.2.2; 13 found; start..end, strand, type, name):
      8..877     +  CDS            CAMK2A (fragment): KCC2A_HUMAN - Also known as CAMKA, KIAA0968. Experimental evidence at protein level: Swiss-Prot protein existence level 1. Calcium/calmodulin-dependent protein kinase that functions autonomously after Ca(2+)/calmodulin-binding and autophosphorylation, and is involved in synaptic plasticity, neurotransmitter release and long-term potentiation. Member of the NMDAR signaling complex in excitatory synapses, it regulates NMDAR-dependent potentiation of the AMPAR and therefore excitatory synaptic transmission (By similarity). Regulates dendritic spine development (PubMed:28130356). Also regulates th
    884..958     +  CDS            small t antigen (fragment): SV40 (simian virus 40) small t antigen
    960..1025    +  intron         small t intron: SV40 (simian virus 40) small t antigen intron
   1155..1175    +  CDS            SV40 NLS: nuclear localization signal of SV40 (simian virus 40) large T antigen
   1494..1577    +  CDS            large T antigen (fragment): large T antigen from SV40 (simian virus 40)
   1600..1734    +  polyA_signal   SV40 poly(A) signal: SV40 polyadenylation signal
   1678..2496    -  CDS            VP1_SV40 (fragment): Experimental evidence at protein level: Swiss-Prot protein existence level 1. Forms an icosahedral capsid with a T=7 symmetry and a 40 nm diameter. The capsid is composed of 72 pentamers linked to each other by disulfide bonds and associated with VP2 or VP3 proteins. Binds to N- glycolylneuraminic analog of the ganglioside GM1 on the cell surface to provide virion attachment to target cell (PubMed:18353982). Once attached, the virion is internalized by caveolin-mediated endocytosis and traffics to the endoplasmic reticulum. Inside the endoplasmic reticulum, the protein folding machinery isomer
   2587..2691    +  promoter       AmpR promoter: bla
   2692..3552    +  CDS            AmpR: β-lactamase; bla; confers resistance to ampicillin, carbenicillin, and related antibiotics
   3723..4311    +  rep_origin     ori: high-copy-number ColE1/pMB1/pBR322/pUC origin of replication
   4497..4599    -  misc_feature   bom (fragment): basis of mobility region from pBR322
   4730..4823    +  ncRNA          Retro dr1: Accession: RF00214 - Retrovirus direct repeat 1 (dr1)
   4859..5121    +  promoter       RSV promoter: Rous sarcoma virus enhancer/promoter
