[The description below was written by a language model from this plasmid's Addgene catalogue record and pLannotate feature annotations shown in this document.]
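Description:
pRSV-CaMKII(1-290) is a mammalian expression plasmid that produces a constitutively active form of rat Ca2+/calmodulin-dependent protein kinase II alpha (Camk2a). It is built on pRSV-link, a laboratory-made backbone derived from pRSV-globin. In bacteria it is maintained through a high-copy ColE1/pMB1-type origin and selected with ampicillin via the bla gene and its native promoter. A fragment of the pBR322 bom region reflects the pBR322 ancestry of the backbone.

The insert encodes residues 1–290 of the kinase. Truncation at amino acid 290 retains the catalytic domain and removes the C-terminal portion, which in CaMKII carries the autoinhibitory/calmodulin-binding and association regions, so the product is active without Ca2+/calmodulin. The annotation software labelled this coding region by its match to the human CAMK2A protein, but the catalogue entry identifies the sequence as rat. Because the plasmid is circular, the Rous sarcoma virus enhancer/promoter annotated at the end of the sequence record, with an adjacent retroviral direct repeat element, lies immediately upstream of the insert and drives its transcription. Downstream is a block of SV40 sequence supplying the small t antigen intron for splicing and the SV40 polyadenylation signal. The small t, large T (including its NLS) and VP1 fragments flagged there are remnants of this SV40 segment rather than intended products. No epitope tag, reporter or mammalian selection marker is annotated, which suits the plasmid to transient transfection.

The associated work used the plasmid to compare CREB regulation by CaM kinases II and IV. The depositor's full sequence is 5,129 nt, whereas the catalogue lists a total size of 5,729 bp; the record does not explain this difference.
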