Addgene plasmid #45065: pRSV-CaMKII(1-290)
Purpose: Expression of constit active CaMKII
Depositing lab: Richard Maurer. Depositing organization: Oregon Health & Science University. Publication: Differential activation of CREB by Ca2+/calmodulin-dependent protein kinases type II and type IV involves phosphorylation of a site that negatively regulates activity. Sun P, Enslen H, Myung PS, Maurer RA. Genes Dev. 1994 Nov 1;8(21):2527-39. 10.1101/gad.8.21.2527 PubMed 7958915.
Backbone
  Vector backbone: pRSV-link
  Backbone manufacturer: Maurer lab
  Backbone size w/o insert (bp): 4265
  Total vector size (bp): 5729
  Modifications to backbone: Backbone derived from pRSV-globin
  Vector type: Mammalian Expression
Growth in bacteria
  Bacterial resistance: Ampicillin, 100 μg/mL
  Growth temperature: 37°C
  Growth strain: DH5alpha
  Copy number: Unknown
Gene/Insert
  Gene/Insert name: CaM Kinase II (alt name: camk2)
  Species: R. norvegicus (rat)
  Insert size (bp): 892
  Mutation: truncated at amino acid 290
  GenBank ID: NM_012920.1
  Entrez Gene: Camk2a (a.k.a. PK2CDD, PKCCD)
  Promoter: RSV
  Cloning method: Restriction Enzyme; 5′ cloning site HindIII (not destroyed); 3′ cloning site Bgl II (destroyed during cloning)
  Sequencing primers: 5′ CGATACAATAAACGCCATTTGA
Terms and licenses: Academic/Nonprofit Terms; Industry Terms: Not Available to Industry
How to cite: pRSV-CaMKII(1-290) was a gift from Richard Maurer (Addgene plasmid # 45065 ; http://n2t.net/addgene:45065 ; RRID:Addgene_45065)
