>Addgene plasmid #45065 | pRSV-CaMKII(1-290) | addgene partial sequence | sequence record 67852 | SV40-splice-R2 5'-CACAAACAATTAGAATCAGTAG-3'
CACTTAAAAATTTTATATTTACCTTAGAGCTTTAAATCTCTGTAGGTAGTTTGTCCAATTATGTCACACC
ACAGAAGTAAGGTTCCTTCACAAAGATCCTACTACAGGCAGTCCACGGTCTCCTGTCTGTGCATGCAGGA
GGCCACAGTGGAGCGGTGCGAGATCCAGGGGTGCTTGAGAGCCTCAGCGGCCGTGATGCGTTTGGACGGG
TTGATGGTCAGCATCTTATTGATCAGATCCTTGGCTTCCGGGGTGACGGTGTCCCATTCTGGTGATGGGA
AATCGTAGGCACCAGCTTTGATCTGCTGGTACAGGCGGTGCTGGTCCTCATCCCAGAATGGGGGATACCC
AACCAGCAAGATATACAGGATGACGCCACAGGCCCACAGGTCCACAGGCTTCCCGTATGGGTCCTTCCGC
AGCACTTCTGGGGAGAGGTATCCAGGTGTCCCTGCGAACCCAAACCATGCCTGCTGCTCTCCCTCAACCT
CTATGGCCAGGCCAAAGTCCGCCAGCTTCACCGCAGCACCCTTGAGCTTCGAAGCCAGCAACAGATTCTC
AGGCTTCAGGTCGCGATGCACCACCCCCATCTGGTGACAGTGTAGCACAGCCTCCAGGATCTGCTGGATA
CAGTGGCTGGCATCAGCCTCACTGTAATACTCCCGGGCCACAATGTCTTCGAACAGCTCCCCACCAGTGA
CCAGATCGAAGATAAGGTAGTGGTGCCCCTCCTCGGAGATGCTGTCATGGAGTCGGACGATATTGGGGTG
CTTCAACAAGCGGCAGATGCGGGCCTCGCGTTCCAACTTCTGGTGATCTCTGGCTGAGAGCTTCTTGGTG
TTGATAATCTTGGCAGCATACTCCTGGCCAGCCAGCACCTTCACACACCTGCGCACCACGGAGAAG
